Addgene plasmid #247280: NSK185 SFFV-mCherry-SGc(EBER1.os13.8)cSG-EGFP-(3xMS2) (FLP-IN)
Purpose: modulADAR sensor for EBER1
Depositing lab: Xiaojing Gao. Depositing organization: Stanford University. Publication: Sequence-Independent RNA Sensing in Living Mammalian Cells. Kolber NS, Kaseniit KE, Lanz TV, Robinson WH, Gao XJ. bioRxiv [Preprint]. 2025 Sep 18:2025.09.18.677213. doi: 10.1101/2025.09.18.677213. PubMed 41000785.
Backbone
  Vector backbone: FLP-IN
  Vector type: Mammalian Expression
Growth in bacteria
  Bacterial resistance: Ampicillin, 100 μg/mL
  Growth temperature: 37°C
  Growth strain: DH5alpha
  Copy number: High Copy
Gene/Insert
  Gene/Insert name: mCherry-EBER1.os13.8-EGFP
  Species: Synthetic
  Mutation: WT
  Promoter: SFFV
  Cloning method: Unknown
Terms and licenses: Academic/Nonprofit Terms; Industry Terms: Not Available to Industry
How to cite: NSK185 SFFV-mCherry-SGc(EBER1.os13.8)cSG-EGFP-(3xMS2) (FLP-IN) was a gift from Xiaojing Gao (Addgene plasmid # 247280 ; http://n2t.net/addgene:247280 ; RRID:Addgene_247280)
