[The description below was written by a language model from this plasmid's Addgene catalogue record and pLannotate feature annotations shown in this document.]
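Description:
NSK185 SFFV-mCherry-SGc(EBER1.os13.8)cSG-EGFP-(3xMS2) (FLP-IN) is a 6.7 kb mammalian expression plasmid built on a Flp-In-type backbone and described as a modulADAR sensor for EBER1. It is propagated in E. coli as a high-copy plasmid through a ColE1/pUC-type origin and selected with ampicillin (AmpR under its own bla promoter). For mammalian cells, the backbone carries an FRT site placed immediately upstream of a hygromycin resistance coding sequence followed by an SV40 poly(A) signal. No intact promoter is annotated in front of HygR. This is the usual Flp-In arrangement, in which FLP-mediated recombination into a genomic FRT landing site supplies the elements needed for hygromycin resistance and allows selection of single-copy, site-specific integrants. Fragments of an f1 origin, an SV40 promoter, a ble gene and lac regulatory sequences are also annotated as backbone remnants.

The payload is a single synthetic transcription unit driven by the SFFV LTR promoter and terminated by a bGH poly(A) signal. It encodes mCherry, then a 2A peptide sequence (annotated as a partial F2A), then the sensor segment named EBER1.os13.8, then EGFP. Within the sensor region, pLannotate detects similarity to the GABA-3 exon 9 RNA editing element, a natural ADAR substrate. The construct name also indicates three MS2 hairpins downstream of EGFP, although these are not annotated in the feature table.

The record does not spell out the mechanism. In ADAR-based RNA sensors of this layout, the upstream reporter is made constitutively and serves as a normalisation control. Translation of the downstream reporter depends on ADAR editing of the sensor, which is triggered by the target RNA. The construct therefore appears intended to report EBER1 RNA in living mammalian cells as an EGFP-to-mCherry ratio.
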