Features (pLannotate 1.2.2; 21 found; start..end, strand, type, name):
    176..583     +  promoter       SFFV promoter: spleen focus-forming virus long terminal repeat (LTR) promoter
    597..1304    +  CDS            mCherry: mCherry is a basic (constitutively fluorescent) red fluorescent protein published in 2004, derived from Discosoma sp.. It is reported to be a very rapidly-maturing monomer with low acid sensitivity.
   1350..1408    +  CDS            F2A (fragment): 2A peptide from foot-and-mouth disease virus polyprotein Eukaryotic ribosomes fail to insert a peptide bond between the Gly and Pro residues, yielding separate polypeptides.
   1468..1519    +  ncRNA          GABA3: Accession: RF01803 - Editing element of GABA-3 exon 9
   1680..2393    +  CDS            EGFP: EGFP is a basic (constitutively fluorescent) green fluorescent protein published in 1996, derived from Aequorea victoria. It is reported to be a rapidly-maturing weak dimer with moderate acid sensitivity.
   2571..2795    +  polyA_signal   bGH poly(A) signal: bovine growth hormone polyadenylation signal
   2811..2834    +  polyA_signal   bGH poly(A) signal (fragment): bovine growth hormone polyadenylation signal
   2838..2859    +  promoter       SV40 promoter (fragment): SV40 enhancer and early promoter
   2880..3113    +  rep_origin     f1 ori (fragment) (sequence partly withheld): f1 bacteriophage origin of replication; arrow indicates direction of (+) strand synthesis
   3118..3165    +  protein_bind   FRT: FLP-mediated recombination occurs in the 8-bp core sequence TCTAGAAA (Turan and Bode, 2011). FLP recombinase from the Saccharomyces cerevisiae 2μ plasmid
   3173..4195    +  CDS            HygR: aminoglycoside phosphotransferase from E. coli; aph(4)-Ia; confers resistance to hygromycin
   4205..4330    +  CDS            ble (fragment): BLE_KLEPN - Experimental evidence at protein level: Swiss-Prot protein existence level 1. Binding protein with a strong affinity to the bleomycin family of antibiotics. Binds to CL990; an antimitotic-antibiotic compound. From Klebsiella pneumoniae.
   4325..4446    +  polyA_signal   SV40 poly(A) signal: SV40 polyadenylation signal
   4519..4535    -  protein_bind   lac operator: The lac repressor binds to the lac operator to inhibit transcription in E. coli. This inhibition can be relieved by adding lactose or isopropyl-β-D-thiogalactopyranoside (IPTG). lac repressor encoded by lacI
   4543..4573    -  promoter       lac promoter: promoter for the E. coli lac operon
   4588..4609    -  protein_bind   CAP binding site: CAP binding activates transcription in the presence of cAMP. E. coli catabolite activator protein
   4622..4714    -  CDS            lacI (fragment): lac repressor; lacI; The lac repressor binds to the lac operator to inhibit transcription in E. coli. This inhibition can be relieved by adding lactose or isopropyl-β-D-thiogalactopyranoside (IPTG).
   4897..5485    -  rep_origin     ori: high-copy-number ColE1/pMB1/pBR322/pUC origin of replication
   5656..6516    -  CDS            AmpR: β-lactamase; bla; confers resistance to ampicillin, carbenicillin, and related antibiotics
   6517..6621    -  promoter       AmpR promoter: bla
   6680..5       -  misc_feature   bom (fragment) (across the origin): basis of mobility region from pBR322
>Addgene plasmid #247280 | NSK185 SFFV-mCherry-SGc(EBER1.os13.8)cSG-EGFP-(3xMS2) (FLP-IN) | addgene full sequence | sequence record 490869 | Addgene NGS Result
AGTATCTGCTCCCTGCTTGTGTGTTGGAGGTCGCTGAGTAGTGCGCGAGCAAAATTTAAGCTACAACAAG
GCAAGGCTTGACCGACAATTGCCGATAAAATAAAAGATTTTATTTAGTCTCCAGAAAAAGGGGGGAATGA
AAGACCCCACCTGTAGGTTTGGCAAGCTAGCTGCAGTAACGCCATTTTGCAAGGCATGGAAAAATACCAA
ACCAAGAATAGAGAAGTTCAGATCAAGGGCGGGTACATGAAAATAGCTAACGTTGGGCCAAACAGGATAT
CTGCGGTGAGCAGTTTCGGCCCCGGCCCGGGGCCAAGAACAGATGGTCACCGCAGTTTCGGCCCCGGCCC
GAGGCCAAGAACAGATGGTCCCCAGATATGGCCCAACCCTCAGCAGTTTCTTAAGACCCATCAGATGTTT
CCAGGCTCCCCCAAGGACCTGAAATGACCCTGCGCCTTATTTGAATTAACCAATCAGCCTGCTTCTCGCT
TCTGTTCGCGCGCTTCTGCTTCCCGAGCTCTATAAAAGAGCTCACAACCCCTCACTCGGCGCGCCAGTCC
TCCGACAGACTGAGTCGCCCGGGAAGCTTCGCCACCATGGTGAGCAAGGGCGAGGAGGATAACATGGCCA
TCATCAAGGAGTTCATGCGCTTCAAGGTGCACATGGAGGGCTCCGTGAACGGCCACGAGTTCGAGATCGA
GGGCGAGGGCGAGGGCCGCCCCTACGAGGGCACCCAGACCGCCAAGCTGAAGGTGACCAAGGGTGGCCCC
CTGCCCTTCGCCTGGGACATCCTGTCCCCTCAGTTCATGTACGGCTCCAAGGCCTACGTGAAGCACCCCG
CCGACATTCCCGACTACTTGAAGCTGTCCTTCCCCGAGGGCTTCAAGTGGGAGCGCGTGATGAACTTCGA
GGACGGCGGCGTGGTGACCGTGACCCAGGACTCCTCCCTGCAGGACGGCGAGTTCATCTACAAGGTGAAG
CTGCGCGGCACCAACTTCCCCTCCGACGGCCCCGTAATGCAGAAGAAGACCATGGGCTGGGAGGCCTCCT
CCGAGCGGATGTACCCCGAGGACGGCGCCCTGAAGGGCGAGATCAAGCAGAGGCTGAAGCTGAAGGACGG
CGGCCACTACGACGCTGAGGTCAAGACCACCTACAAGGCCAAGAAGCCCGTGCAGCTGCCCGGCGCCTAC
AACGTCAACATCAAGTTGGACATCACCTCCCACAACGAGGACTACACCATCGTGGAACAGTACGAACGCG
CCGAGGGCCGCCACTCCACCGGCGGCATGGACGAGCTGTACAAGAGCGACGCGTTGGAAGCCAGACACAA
ACAGAAAATTGTGGCTCCGGTGAAACAGACTTTGAATTTTGACCTTCTGAAGCTGGCGGGAGACGTCGAG
TCCAACCCCGGTCCCGGTACCGGATCCGCGGACCACCAGCTGGTACTTGACCGAAGACGGCAGAAAGCAG
AGTGGCATATGCGACGGCCATGGACTGGTTCATAGCCGTCTGTTATGTCTGGGAAGACAACCACAGACAC
CGTCCTCACCACCCGGGACTTGACCGGTACTAGTGAGGCACGGCATAAGCAAAAGATCGTAGCCCCAGTA
AAGCAAACACTCAACTTCGATCTACTCAAACTCGCAGGTGATGTGGAATCTAATCCAGGACCCTCGAGTG
TCTCAAAGGGCGAGGAACTTTTTACGGGCGTTGTTCCGATCCTCGTCGAATTGGACGGGGACGTTAATGG
GCATAAATTCTCAGTTAGTGGTGAGGGTGAGGGGGACGCGACATATGGGAAACTTACGCTGAAGTTCATA
TGTACCACCGGAAAATTGCCAGTGCCGTGGCCTACTCTCGTCACCACCCTGACATATGGTGTTCAGTGTT
TTAGCCGGTATCCAGACCATATGAAACAGCACGATTTTTTTAAATCCGCTATGCCTGAAGGTTACGTACA
GGAGCGAACGATATTTTTTAAAGACGACGGAAACTACAAAACTAGAGCCGAGGTAAAATTCGAGGGTGAC
ACTCTCGTGAACCGGATCGAACTGAAGGGCATAGATTTTAAGGAGGATGGCAATATACTGGGCCACAAGC
TCGAATACAACTATAATTCTCATAATGTCTATATCATGGCGGACAAACAGAAAAACGGCATCAAGGTAAA
CTTTAAAATCCGACACAATATTGAGGACGGCTCTGTCCAGCTTGCGGACCATTACCAACAGAACACGCCG
ATAGGGGATGGTCCAGTACTTCTCCCTGATAATCACTATTTGTCTACTCAGTCAGCTCTTAGCAAGGACC
CAAACGAAAAACGGGATCACATGGTCCTTCTTGAGTTCGTCACTGCGGCTGGGATAACACTCGGGATGGA
CGAACTGTATAAGTAGGCCGGAGGGCCCACGTACACCATCAGGGTACGTCTCAGACACCATCAGGGTCTG
TCTGGTACAGCATCAGCGTACCATGGCCCGAACAAAAACTCATCTCAGAAGAGGATCTGAATAGCGCCGT
CGACCATCATCATAATCATCATTGAGTTTAAACCCGCTGATCAGCCTCGACTGTGCCTTCTAGTTGCCAG
CCATCTGTTGTTTGCCCCTCCCCCGTGCCTTCCTTGACCCTGGAAGGTGCCACTCCCACTGTCCTTTCCT
AATAAAATGAGGAAATTGCATCGCATTGTCTGAGTAGGTGTCATTCTATTCTGGGGGGTGGGGTGGGGCA
GGACAGCAAGGGGGAGGATTGGGAAGACAATAGCAGGCATGCTGGGGATGCGGTGGGCTCTATGGAGATC
TATCGATGTTCTGGGGATGCGGTGGGCTCTATGGCTTCTGAGGCGGAAAGAACCAGCTGGGGCTCTAGGG
GGTATCCCC
[124 nt withheld, positions 2880-3003]
C
[91 nt withheld, positions 3005-3095]
AGGGTGATGGTTCACGTACCTAGAAGTTCCTATTCCGAAGTTCCTATTCTCTAGAAAGTATAGGAACTTC
CTTGGCCAAAAAGCCTGAACTCACCGCGACGTCTGTCGAGAAGTTTCTGATCGAAAAGTTCGACAGCGTC
TCCGACCTGATGCAGCTCTCGGAGGGCGAAGAATCTCGTGCTTTCAGCTTCGATGTAGGAGGGCGTGGAT
ATGTCCTGCGGGTAAATAGCTGCGCCGATGGTTTCTACAAAGATCGTTATGTTTATCGGCACTTTGCATC
GGCCGCGCTCCCGATTCCGGAAGTGCTTGACATTGGGGAATTCAGCGAGAGCCTGACCTATTGCATCTCC
CGCCGTGCACAGGGTGTCACGTTGCAAGACCTGCCTGAAACCGAACTGCCCGCTGTTCTGCAGCCGGTCG
CGGAGGCCATGGATGCGATCGCTGCGGCCGATCTTAGCCAGACGAGCGGGTTCGGCCCATTCGGACCGCA
AGGAATCGGTCAATACACTACATGGCGTGATTTCATATGCGCGATTGCTGATCCCCATGTGTATCACTGG
CAAACTGTGATGGACGACACCGTCAGTGCGTCCGTCGCGCAGGCTCTCGATGAGCTGATGCTTTGGGCCG
AGGACTGCCCCGAAGTCCGGCACCTCGTGCACGCGGATTTCGGCTCCAACAATGTCCTGACGGACAATGG
CCGCATAACAGCGGTCATTGACTGGAGCGAGGCGATGTTCGGGGATTCCCAATACGAGGTCGCCAACATC
TTCTTCTGGAGGCCGTGGTTGGCTTGTATGGAGCAGCAGACGCGCTACTTCGAGCGGAGGCATCCGGAGC
TTGCAGGATCGCCGCGGCTCCGGGCGTATATGCTCCGCATTGGTCTTGACCAACTCTATCAGAGCTTGGT
TGACGGCAATTTCGATGATGCAGCTTGGGCGCAGGGTCGATGCGACGCAATCGTCCGATCCGGAGCCGGG
ACTGTCGGGCGTACACAAATCGCCCGCAGAAGCGCGGCCGTCTGGACCGATGGCTGTGTAGAAGTACTCG
CCGATAGTGGAAACCGACGCCCCAGCACTCGTCCGAGGGCAAAGGAATAGCACGTACTACGAGATTTCGA
TTCCACCGCCGCCTTCTATGAAAGGTTGGGCTTCGGAATCGTTTTCCGGGACGCCGGCTGGATGATCCTC
CAGCGCGGGGATCTCATGCTGGAGTTCTTCGCCCACCCCAACTTGTTTATTGCAGCTTATAATGGTTACA
AATAAAGCAATAGCATCACAAATTTCACAAATAAAGCATTTTTTTCACTGCATTCTAGTTGTGGTTTGTC
CAAACTCATCAATGTATCTTATCATGTCTGTATACCGTCGACCTCTAGCTAGAGCTTGGCGTAATCATGG
TCATAGCTGTTTCCTGTGTGAAATTGTTATCCGCTCACAATTCCACACAACATACGAGCCGGAAGCATAA
AGTGTAAAGCCTGGGGTGCCTAATGAGTGAGCTAACTCACATTAATTGCGTTGCGCTCACTGCCCGCTTT
CCAGTCGGGAAACCTGTCGTGCCAGCTGCATTAATGAATCGGCCAACGCGCGGGGAGAGGCGGTTTGCGT
ATTGGGCGCTCTTCCGCTTCCTCGCTCACTGACTCGCTGCGCTCGGTCGTTCGGCTGCGGCGAGCGGTAT
CAGCTCACTCAAAGGCGGTAATACGGTTATCCACAGAATCAGGGGATAACGCAGGAAAGAACATGTGAGC
AAAAGGCCAGCAAAAGGCCAGGAACCGTAAAAAGGCCGCGTTGCTGGCGTTTTTCCATAGGCTCCGCCCC
CCTGACGAGCATCACAAAAATCGACGCTCAAGTCAGAGGTGGCGAAACCCGACAGGACTATAAAGATACC
AGGCGTTTCCCCCTGGAAGCTCCCTCGTGCGCTCTCCTGTTCCGACCCTGCCGCTTACCGGATACCTGTC
CGCCTTTCTCCCTTCGGGAAGCGTGGCGCTTTCTCATAGCTCACGCTGTAGGTATCTCAGTTCGGTGTAG
GTCGTTCGCTCCAAGCTGGGCTGTGTGCACGAACCCCCCGTTCAGCCCGACCGCTGCGCCTTATCCGGTA
ACTATCGTCTTGAGTCCAACCCGGTAAGACACGACTTATCGCCACTGGCAGCAGCCACTGGTAACAGGAT
TAGCAGAGCGAGGTATGTAGGCGGTGCTACAGAGTTCTTGAAGTGGTGGCCTAACTACGGCTACACTAGA
AGAACAGTATTTGGTATCTGCGCTCTGCTGAAGCCAGTTACCTTCGGAAAAAGAGTTGGTAGCTCTTGAT
CCGGCAAACAAACCACCGCTGGTAGCGGTGGTTTTTTTGTTTGCAAGCAGCAGATTACGCGCAGAAAAAA
AGGATCTCAAGAAGATCCTTTGATCTTTTCTACGGGGTCTGACGCTCAGTGGAACGAAAACTCACGTTAA
GGGATTTTGGTCATGAGATTATCAAAAAGGATCTTCACCTAGATCCTTTTAAATTAAAAATGAAGTTTTA
AATCAATCTAAAGTATATATGAGTAAACTTGGTCTGACAGTTACCAATGCTTAATCAGTGAGGCACCTAT
CTCAGCGATCTGTCTATTTCGTTCATCCATAGTTGCCTGACTCCCCGTCGTGTAGATAACTACGATACGG
GAGGGCTTACCATCTGGCCCCAGTGCTGCAATGATACCGCGAGACCCACGCTCACCGGCTCCAGATTTAT
CAGCAATAAACCAGCCAGCCGGAAGGGCCGAGCGCAGAAGTGGTCCTGCAACTTTATCCGCCTCCATCCA
GTCTATTAATTGTTGCCGGGAAGCTAGAGTAAGTAGTTCGCCAGTTAATAGTTTGCGCAACGTTGTTGCC
ATTGCTACAGGCATCGTGGTGTCACGCTCGTCGTTTGGTATGGCTTCATTCAGCTCCGGTTCCCAACGAT
CAAGGCGAGTTACATGATCCCCCATGTTGTGCAAAAAAGCGGTTAGCTCCTTCGGTCCTCCGATCGTTGT
CAGAAGTAAGTTGGCCGCAGTGTTATCACTCATGGTTATGGCAGCACTGCATAATTCTCTTACTGTCATG
CCATCCGTAAGATGCTTTTCTGTGACTGGTGAGTACTCAACCAAGTCATTCTGAGAATAGTGTATGCGGC
GACCGAGTTGCTCTTGCCCGGCGTCAATACGGGATAATACCGCGCCACATAGCAGAACTTTAAAAGTGCT
CATCATTGGAAAACGTTCTTCGGGGCGAAAACTCTCAAGGATCTTACCGCTGTTGAGATCCAGTTCGATG
TAACCCACTCGTGCACCCAACTGATCTTCAGCATCTTTTACTTTCACCAGCGTTTCTGGGTGAGCAAAAA
CAGGAAGGCAAAATGCCGCAAAAAAGGGAATAAGGGCGACACGGAAATGTTGAATACTCATACTCTTCCT
TTTTCAATATTATTGAAGCATTTATCAGGGTTATTGTCTCATGAGCGGATACATATTTGAATGTATTTAG
AAAAATAAACAAATAGGGGTTCCGCGCACATTTCCCCGAAAAGTGCCACCTGACGTCGACGGATCGGGAG
ATCTCCCGATCCCCTATGGTGCACTCTCAGTACAATCTGCTCTGATGCCGCATAGTTAAGCC
